>Addgene plasmid #226650 | pAM227 | addgene full sequence | sequence record 450661 | Addgene NGS Result
GGCGCCGGTGATGCCGGCCACGATGCGTCCGGCGTAGAGGATCGAGATCTCGATCCCGCGAAATTAATAC
GACTCACTATAGGGGAATTGTGAGCGGATAACAATTCCCCTCTAGAAATAATTTTGTTTAACTTTAAGAA
GGAGATATACCATGAGCAGCCATCATCATCATCATCACAGCAGCGGCCTGGTGCCGCGCGGCAGCCATAT
GTTCTCTTTCAACATGTTCGACCACCCTATTCCCAGGGTCTTCCAAAACCGCTTCTCCACACAGTACCGC
TGCTTCTCTGTGTCCATGCTAGCAGGGCCTAATGACAGGTCAGATGTGGAGAAAGGAGGGAAGATAATTA
TGCCACCCTCGGCCCTGGACCAACTCAGCCGACTTAACATTACCTATCCCATGCTGTTCAAACTGACCAA
TAAGAATTCGGACCGCATGACGCATTGTGGCGTGCTGGAGTTTGTGGCTGATGAGGGCATCTGCTACCTC
CCACACTGGATGATGCAGAACTTACTCTTGGAAGAAGGCGGCCTGGTCCAGGTGGAGAGCGTCAACCTTC
AAGTGGCCACCTACTCCAAATTCCAACCTCAGAGCCCTGACTTCCTGGACATCACCAACCCCAAAGCCGT
ATTAGAAAACGCACTTAGGAACTTTGCCTGTCTGACCACCGGGGATGTGATTGCCATCAACTATAATGAA
AAGATCTACGAACTGCGTGTGATGGAGACCAAACCCGACAAGGCAGTGTCCATCATTGAGTGTGACATGA
ACGTGGACTTTGATGCTCCCCTGGGCTACAAGGAACCCGAAAGACAAGTCCAGCATGAGGAGTCGACAGA
AGGTGAAGCCGACCACAGTGGCTATGCTGGAGAGCTGGGCTTCCGCGCTTTCTCTGGATCTGGCAATAGA
CTGGATGGAAAGAAGAAAGGGGTAGAGCCCAGCCCCTCCCCAATCAAGCCTGGAGATATTAAAAGAGGAA
TTCCCAATTATGAATTTAAACTTGGTAAGATAACTTTCATCAGAAATTCACGTCCCCTTGTCAAAAAGGT
TGAAGAGGATGAAGCTGGAGGCAGATTCGTCGCTTTCTCTGGAGAAGGACAGTCATTGCGTAAAAAGGGA
AGAAAGCCCTAAAAGCTTGCGGCCGCACTCGAGCACCACCACCACCACCACTGAGATCCGGCTGCTAACA
AAGCCCGAAAGGAAGCTGAGTTGGCTGCTGCCACCGCTGAGCAATAACTAGCATAACCCCTTGGGGCCTC
TAAACGGGTCTTGAGGGGTTTTTTGCTGAAAGGAGGAACTATATCCGGATTGGCGAATGGG
[124 nt withheld, positions 1322-1445]
C
[91 nt withheld, positions 1447-1537]
A
[49 nt withheld, positions 1539-1587]
CCTTTGACGTTGGAGTCCACGTTCTTT
[37 nt withheld, positions 1615-1651]
ACCCTATCTCGGTCTATTCTTTTGATTTATAAGGGATTTTGCCGATTTCGGCCTATTGGTTAAAAAATGA
GCTGATTTAACAAAAATTTAACGCGAATTTTAACAAAATATTAACGCTTACAATTTAGGTGGCACTTTTC
GGGGAAATGTGCGCGGAACCCCTATTTGTTTATTTTTCTAAATACATTCAAATATGTATCCGCTCATGAA
TTAATTCTTAGAAAAACTCATCGAGCATCAAATGAAACTGCAATTTATTCATATCAGGATTATCAATACC
ATATTTTTGAAAAAGCCGTTTCTGTAATGAAGGAGAAAACTCACCGAGGCAGTTCCATAGGATGGCAAGA
TCCTGGTATCGGTCTGCGATTCCGACTCGTCCAACATCAATACAACCTATTAATTTCCCCTCGTCAAAAA
TAAGGTTATCAAGTGAGAAATCACCATGAGTGACGACTGAATCCGGTGAGAATGGCAAAAGTTTATGCAT
TTCTTTCCAGACTTGTTCAACAGGCCAGCCATTACGCTCGTCATCAAAATCACTCGCATCAACCAAACCG
TTATTCATTCGTGATTGCGCCTGAGCGAGACGAAATACGCGATCGCTGTTAAAAGGACAATTACAAACAG
GAATCGAATGCAACCGGCGCAGGAACACTGCCAGCGCATCAACAATATTTTCACCTGAATCAGGATATTC
TTCTAATACCTGGAATGCTGTTTTCCCGGGGATCGCAGTGGTGAGTAACCATGCATCATCAGGAGTACGG
ATAAAATGCTTGATGGTCGGAAGAGGCATAAATTCCGTCAGCCAGTTTAGTCTGACCATCTCATCTGTAA
CATCATTGGCAACGCTACCTTTGCCATGTTTCAGAAACAACTCTGGCGCATCGGGCTTCCCATACAATCG
ATAGATTGTCGCACCTGATTGCCCGACATTATCGCGAGCCCATTTATACCCATATAAATCAGCATCCATG
TTGGAATTTAATCGCGGCCTAGAGCAAGACGTTTCCCGTTGAATATGGCTCATAACACCCCTTGTATTAC
TGTTTATGTAAGCAGACAGTTTTATTGTTCATGACCAAAATCCCTTAACGTGAGTTTTCGTTCCACTGAG
CGTCAGACCCCGTAGAAAAGATCAAAGGATCTTCTTGAGATCCTTTTTTTCTGCGCGTAATCTGCTGCTT
GCAAACAAAAAAACCACCGCTACCAGCGGTGGTTTGTTTGCCGGATCAAGAGCTACCAACTCTTTTTCCG
AAGGTAACTGGCTTCAGCAGAGCGCAGATACCAAATACTGTCCTTCTAGTGTAGCCGTAGTTAGGCCACC
ACTTCAAGAACTCTGTAGCACCGCCTACATACCTCGCTCTGCTAATCCTGTTACCAGTGGCTGCTGCCAG
TGGCGATAAGTCGTGTCTTACCGGGTTGGACTCAAGACGATAGTTACCGGATAAGGCGCAGCGGTCGGGC
TGAACGGGGGGTTCGTGCACACAGCCCAGCTTGGAGCGAACGACCTACACCGAACTGAGATACCTACAGC
GTGAGCTATGAGAAAGCGCCACGCTTCCCGAAGGGAGAAAGGCGGACAGGTATCCGGTAAGCGGCAGGGT
CGGAACAGGAGAGCGCACGAGGGAGCTTCCAGGGGGAAACGCCTGGTATCTTTATAGTCCTGTCGGGTTT
CGCCACCTCTGACTTGAGCGTCGATTTTTGTGATGCTCGTCAGGGGGGCGGAGCCTATGGAAAAACGCCA
GCAACGCGGCCTTTTTACGGTTCCTGGCCTTTTGCTGGCCTTTTGCTCACATGTTCTTTCCTGCGTTATC
CCCTGATTCTGTGGATAACCGTATTACCGCCTTTGAGTGAGCTGATACCGCTCGCCGCAGCCGAACGACC
GAGCGCAGCGAGTCAGTGAGCGAGGAAGCGGAAGAGCGCCTGATGCGGTATTTTCTCCTTACGCATCTGT
GCGGTATTTCACACCGCAATGGTGCACTCTCAGTACAATCTGCTCTGATGCCGCATAGTTAAGCCAGTAT
ACACTCCGCTATCGCTACGTGACTGGGTCATGGCTGCGCCCCGACACCCGCCAACACCCGCTGACGCGCC
CTGACGGGCTTGTCTGCTCCCGGCATCCGCTTACAGACAAGCTGTGACCGTCTCCGGGAGCTGCATGTGT
CAGAGGTTTTCACCGTCATCACCGAAACGCGCGAGGCAGCTGCGGTAAAGCTCATCAGCGTGGTCGTGAA
GCGATTCACAGATGTCTGCCTGTTCATCCGCGTCCAGCTCGTTGAGTTTCTCCAGAAGCGTTAATGTCTG
GCTTCTGATAAAGCGGGCCATGTTAAGGGCGGTTTTTTCCTGTTTGGTCACTGATGCCTCCGTGTAAGGG
GGATTTCTGTTCATGGGGGTAATGATACCGATGAAACGAGAGAGGATGCTCACGATACGGGTTACTGATG
ATGAACATGCCCGGTTACTGGAACGTTGTGAGGGTAAACAACTGGCGGTATGGATGCGGCGGGACCAGAG
AAAAATCACTCAGGGTCAATGCCAGCGCTTCGTTAATACAGATGTAGGTGTTCCACAGGGTAGCCAGCAG
CATCCTGCGATGCAGATCCGGAACATAATGGTGCAGGGCGCTGACTTCCGCGTTTCCAGACTTTACGAAA
CACGGAAACCGAAGACCATTCATGTTGTTGCTCAGGTCGCAGACGTTTTGCAGCAGCAGTCGCTTCACGT
TCGCTCGCGTATCGGTGATTCATTCTGCTAACCAGTAAGGCAACCCCGCCAGCCTAGCCGGGTCCTCAAC
GACAGGAGCACGATCATGCGCACCCGTGGGGCCGCCATGCCGGCGATAATGGCCTGCTTCTCGCCGAAAC
GTTTGGTGGCGGGACCAGTGACGAAGGCTTGAGCGAGGGCGTGCAAGATTCCGAATACCGCAAGCGACAG
GCCGATCATCGTCGCGCTCCAGCGAAAGCGGTCCTCGCCGAAAATGACCCAGAGCGCTGCCGGCACCTGT
CCTACGAGTTGCATGATAAAGAAGACAGTCATAAGTGCGGCGACGATAGTCATGCCCCGCGCCCACCGGA
AGGAGCTGACTGGGTTGAAGGCTCTCAAGGGCATCGGTCGAGATCCCGGTGCCTAATGAGTGAGCTAACT
TACATTAATTGCGTTGCGCTCACTGCCCGCTTTCCAGTCGGGAAACCTGTCGTGCCAGCTGCATTAATGA
ATCGGCCAACGCGCGGGGAGAGGCGGTTTGCGTATTGGGCGCCAGGGTGGTTTTTCTTTTCACCAGTGAG
ACGGGCAACAGCTGATTGCCCTTCACCGCCTGGCCCTGAGAGAGTTGCAGCAAGCGGTCCACGCTGGTTT
GCCCCAGCAGGCGAAAATCCTGTTTGATGGTGGTTAACGGCGGGATATAACATGAGCTGTCTTCGGTATC
GTCGTATCCCACTACCGAGATATCCGCACCAACGCGCAGCCCGGACTCGGTAATGGCGCGCATTGCGCCC
AGCGCCATCTGATCGTTGGCAACCAGCATCGCAGTGGGAACGATGCCCTCATTCAGCATTTGCATGGTTT
GTTGAAAACCGGACATGGCACTCCAGTCGCCTTCCCGTTCCGCTATCGGCTGAATTTGATTGCGAGTGAG
ATATTTATGCCAGCCAGCCAGACGCAGACGCGCCGAGACAGAACTTAATGGGCCCGCTAACAGCGCGATT
TGCTGGTGACCCAATGCGACCAGATGCTCCACGCCCAGTCGCGTACCGTCTTCATGGGAGAAAATAATAC
TGTTGATGGGTGTCTGGTCAGAGACATCAAGAAATAACGCCGGAACATTAGTGCAGGCAGCTTCCACAGC
AATGGCATCCTGGTCATCCAGCGGATAGTTAATGATCAGCCCACTGACGCGTTGCGCGAGAAGATTGTGC
ACCGCCGCTTTACAGGCTTCGACGCCGCTTCGTTCTACCATCGACACCACCACGCTGGCACCCAGTTGAT
CGGCGCGAGATTTAATCGCCGCGACAATTTGCGACGGCGCGTGCAGGGCCAGACTGGAGGTGGCAACGCC
AATCAGCAACGACTGTTTGCCCGCCAGTTGTTGTGCCACGCGGTTGGGAATGTAATTCAGCTCCGCCATC
GCCGCTTCCACTTTTTCCCGCGTTTTCGCAGAAACGTGGCTGGCCTGGTTCACCACGCGGGAAACGGTCT
GATAAGAGACACCGGCATACTCTGCGACATCGTATAACGTTACTGGTTTCACATTCACCACCCTGAATTG
ACTCTCTTCCGGGCGCTATCATGCCATACCGCGAAAGGTTTTGCGCCATTCGATGGTGTCCGGGATCTCG
ACGCTCTCCCTTATGCGACTCCTGCATTAGGAAGCAGCCCAGTAGTAGGTTGAGGCCGTTGAGCACCGCC
GCCGCAAGGAATGGTGCATGCAAGGAGATGGCGCCCAACAGTCCCCCGGCCACGGGGCCTGCCACCATAC
CCACGCCGAAACAAGCGCTCATGAGCCCGAAGTGGCGAGCCCGATCTTCCCCATCGGTGATGTCGGCGAT
ATAGGCGCCAGCAACCGCACCTGT
Features (pLannotate 1.2.2; 21 found; start..end, strand, type, name):
     65..83      +  promoter       T7 promoter: promoter for bacteriophage T7 RNA polymerase
     84..108     +  protein_bind   lac operator: The lac repressor binds to the lac operator to inhibit transcription in E. coli. This inhibition can be relieved by adding lactose or isopropyl-β-D-thiogalactopyranoside (IPTG). lac repressor encoded by lacI
    123..145     +  RBS            RBS: efficient ribosome binding site from bacteriophage T7 gene 10 (Olins and Rangwala, 1989)
    161..177     +  CDS            capTEV™ (fragment): composite tag for in vivo biotinylation, TEV protease cleavage, and 6xHis tagging
    188..205     +  CDS            thrombin site: thrombin recognition and cleavage site
    209..1129    +  CDS            UFD1: UFD1_HUMAN - Also known as UFD1L. Experimental evidence at protein level: Swiss-Prot protein existence level 1. Essential component of the ubiquitin-dependent proteolytic pathway which degrades ubiquitin fusion proteins. The ternary complex containing UFD1, VCP and NPLOC4 binds ubiquitinated proteins and is necessary for the export of misfolded proteins from the ER to the cytoplasm, where they are degraded by the proteasome. The NPLOC4-UFD1- VCP complex regulates spindle disassembly at the end of mitosis and is necessary for the formation of a closed nuclear envelope. It may be involved in the
   1154..1171    +  CDS            9xHis (fragment): 9xHis affinity tag
   1181..1230    +  CDS            SET1 (fragment): solubility-enhancement tag derived from T7 phage gene 10B
   1238..1285    +  terminator     T7 terminator: transcription terminator for bacteriophage T7 RNA polymerase
   1322..1750    +  rep_origin     f1 ori (sequence partly withheld): f1 bacteriophage origin of replication; arrow indicates direction of (+) strand synthesis
   1803..1860    +  promoter       AmpR promoter (fragment): bla
   1869..2684    -  CDS            KanR: aminoglycoside phosphotransferase; aph(3')-Ia; confers resistance to kanamycin in bacteria or G418 (Geneticin®) in eukaryotes
   2806..3394    +  rep_origin     ori: high-copy-number ColE1/pMB1/pBR322/pUC origin of replication
   3580..3719    -  misc_feature   bom: basis of mobility region from pBR322
   3821..4012    -  CDS            rop: Rop protein, which maintains plasmids at low copy number; rop
   4029..4409    +  CDS            YPB1_ECOLX: Protein predicted: Swiss-Prot protein existence level 4. From Escherichia coli.
   4481..4772    -  CDS            TcR (fragment): tetracycline efflux protein; tet; confers resistance to tetracycline
   4787..4808    -  protein_bind   CAP binding site: CAP binding activates transcription in the presence of cAMP. E. coli catabolite activator protein
   4821..5903    -  CDS            lacI: lac repressor; lacI; The lac repressor binds to the lac operator to inhibit transcription in E. coli. This inhibition can be relieved by adding lactose or isopropyl-β-D-thiogalactopyranoside (IPTG).
   5904..5981    -  promoter       lacI promoter: lacI
   5989..43      -  CDS            TcR (fragment) (across the origin): tetracycline efflux protein; tet; confers resistance to tetracycline
