[The description below was written by a language model from this plasmid's Addgene catalogue record and pLannotate feature annotations shown in this document.]
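Description:
pAM227 is a bacterial expression plasmid for producing human UFD1 (also known as UFD1L) with an N-terminal histidine tag in E. coli. The catalogue lists the backbone as unknown, but the annotated features show the typical layout of a T7/lac expression vector. There is a ColE1/pMB1-type origin with the bom region and rop gene, an f1 phage origin, a kanamycin resistance gene (aminoglycoside phosphotransferase) for selection, and a lacI repressor gene under its own promoter. Short tetracycline-resistance fragments and a predicted E. coli ORF appear to be pBR322-derived backbone remnants rather than functional parts. The repository describes the plasmid as high copy, although rop normally moderates copy number.

The expression cassette consists of a T7 promoter with an adjacent lac operator and the phage T7 gene 10 ribosome binding site. Transcription therefore depends on T7 RNA polymerase and is repressed by LacI until induced with IPTG or lactose. The reading frame begins with a short leader and His6 tag (the "MSS-His6" in the stated purpose, picked up by the annotation software as a fragment of a composite tag). A thrombin cleavage site follows, allowing the tag to be removed after purification, and then the UFD1 coding sequence. A further His-tag fragment and a T7 gene 10-related fragment are annotated downstream of UFD1, before the T7 terminator. These are probably untranslated vector sequence, but the record does not say whether the insert ends in a stop codon.

UFD1 pairs with NPLOC4 as a cofactor of the VCP/p97 ATPase in processing ubiquitinated substrates. The associated study examined how disease mutations in p97 affect cofactor binding and substrate processing, which fits use of this plasmid to produce recombinant UFD1 for affinity purification and in vitro biochemical work.
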