Addgene plasmid #226650: pAM227
Purpose: MSS-His6-UFD1L
Depositing lab: Andreas Martin. Depositing organization: University of California, Berkeley. Publication: Multisystem Proteinopathy Mutations in VCP/p97 Increase NPLOC4.UFD1L Binding and Substrate Processing. Blythe EE, Gates SN, Deshaies RJ, Martin A. Structure. 2019 Dec 3;27(12):1820-1829.e4. doi: 10.1016/j.str.2019.09.011. Epub 2019 Oct 14. PubMed 31623962.
Backbone
  Vector backbone: unknown
  Vector type: Bacterial Expression
Growth in bacteria
  Bacterial resistance: Kanamycin, 50 μg/mL
  Growth temperature: 37°C
  Growth strain: DH5alpha
  Copy number: High Copy
Gene/Insert
  Gene/Insert name: UFD1
  Species: H. sapiens (human)
  Entrez Gene: UFD1 (a.k.a. UFD1L)
  Tag / fusion protein: His-thrombin (N terminal on insert)
Terms and licenses: Academic/Nonprofit Terms; Industry Terms: Not Available to Industry
How to cite: pAM227 was a gift from Andreas Martin (Addgene plasmid # 226650 ; http://n2t.net/addgene:226650 ; RRID:Addgene_226650)
